Addgene plasmid #25587: Pv-ASL
Purpose: Bacterial expression for structure determination; may not be full ORF
Depositing lab: Cheryl Arrowsmith. Depositing organization: University of Toronto.
Backbone
  Vector backbone: pET28a-LIC
  Backbone manufacturer: SGC
  Backbone size w/o insert (bp): 7328
  Vector type: Bacterial Expression
Growth in bacteria
  Bacterial resistance: Kanamycin, 50 μg/mL
  Growth temperature: 37°C
  Growth strain: DH5alpha
  Copy number: Low Copy
Gene/Insert
  Gene/Insert name: Pv-ASL (alt names: PDB: 2HVG; denylosuccinate lyase)
  Species: Plasmodium vivax
  Insert size (bp): 1383
  GenBank ID: Pv003765
  Tag / fusion protein: His (N terminal on insert)
  Cloning method: Restriction Enzyme
  Sequencing primers: 5′ T7; 3′ T7-term
Terms and licenses: Academic/Nonprofit Terms; Industry Terms: Not Available to Industry
Depositor comments: PDB: 2HVG http://www.thesgc.org/structures/2HVG/
How to cite: Pv-ASL was a gift from Cheryl Arrowsmith (Addgene plasmid # 25587 ; http://n2t.net/addgene:25587 ; RRID:Addgene_25587)
