[The description below was written by a language model from this plasmid's Addgene catalogue record.]
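Description:
Pv-ASL is a bacterial expression plasmid built on the pET28a-LIC backbone, a ligation-independent-cloning derivative of pET28a produced by a structural genomics group. It carries a 1383 bp insert encoding adenylosuccinate lyase (ASL) from the malaria parasite Plasmodium vivax. The backbone is listed as 7328 bp without the insert. The plasmid is selected with kanamycin and is recorded as low copy, with a standard E. coli cloning strain used for propagation. No feature table accompanies the record, so the origin of replication and other backbone elements are not itemised. The listed sequencing primers (T7 forward and T7 terminator) are consistent with the usual pET arrangement, in which the open reading frame sits between a T7 promoter and a T7 terminator and is expressed in hosts that supply T7 RNA polymerase.

The insert is fused to an N-terminal His tag, which allows the recombinant protein to be purified by immobilised metal affinity chromatography. The stated purpose is bacterial expression for structure determination, and the record cautions that the insert may not represent the full open reading frame; constructs of this type are often trimmed to a fragment that expresses and crystallises well. The depositor links the construct to a deposited crystal structure of the P. vivax enzyme, so it is best regarded as a validated source of soluble protein for crystallography. It may also suit biochemical or inhibitor studies of this purine-pathway enzyme. The cloning method is recorded as restriction enzyme even though the backbone is designed for LIC, and the record does not resolve this point.
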