>Addgene plasmid #25587 | Pv-ASL | depositor partial sequence | sequence record 11991 | Author sequence
GAGCACCTGAAGAACATCTCGCCCATCGACGGGCGGTACAAAAAGGCGTGCGGCGAACTGTCGGCGTTCT
TCTCCGAGCACGCGTTGATAAAGCACCGGATCATCGTCGAGGTGCGGTGGCTTCTCTTCCTCAACGAGGA
GGAGCTCTTCTTCGAAAAGGTGACCGACCACTCGGTGGAGGTGCTGAACCAGATCGCCACAAACATAACG
GACAGCGACATTGCAAGAGTGAAAGCGATAGAGGAGGAAACCAACCACGATGTAAAGGCAGTAGAATATT
TTGTGAAGGAAAAATTGAAAAACTCAAAAAGGGAAGACCTCCTAAAGATAAAAGAATACGTACACTACCT
CTGCACAAGTGAAGATATTAACAATGTAGCTTATGCCACCTGTCTGAAGGCATGCCTAAACGATGTAGTA
ATCCCCTGCTTGGAAAAAATAATGCTCAAGCTGAAGGACCTAGCTGTGGAGTACTCCCATGTGCCGCTAC
TCTCAAGGACACATGGCCAACCTGCATCTTCCACCACATTCGGAAAAGAAATGGCTAATTTCTACGCGAG
GATACACCACCATGTGGGGGTCATTAGAAGAGTGAAGGTATGTGCAAAGTTTAACGGAGCTGTGGGGAAT
TTCAATGCGCATAAAGTGGCCAGCAAAGACACCGACTGGGTGAATACCATTGGATTATTTTTAAAAAAGC
ATTTCAACTTAACATACAGCATATATTGCACGCAGATACAAGACCATGATTACATATGCGAGCTGTGTGA
TGGTCTGGCTAGAGCAAACGGTACTCTGATTGACCTCTGCGTAGATATCTGGTTATACATTTCTAATAAT
TTACTAAAGCTCAAGGTGAAGGAGAAGGAAGTTGGGAGCAGCACCATGCCACATAAGGTCAACCCAATTG
ACTTTGAAAATGCAGAGGGGAACTTACACATCGCCAATGCTTTCTTCAAACTGTTTAGCTCTAAATTGCC
TACCAGCAGGTTGCAGAGGGATCTCTCGGACTCTACTGTGTTGCGCAATATTGGAAGCTCCCTTGCCTAT
TGCCTCATCGCCTACAAATCGGTGCTAAAGGGACTTAACAAAATTGATATTGACAGGAGGAACCTAGAGG
AGGAACTTAACCAAAACTGGTCCACTTTAGCAGAACCCATTCAGATTGTGATGAAGCGGCACAACTATGT
AGATGCGTATGAGGAGCTTAAGCAATTCACTAGGGGGAAAGTTATCGACCAGAAAATTATGCAAGAATTT
ATTAAAACAAAATGTGCCTTCCTCCCCCAGGATGTCGTGGACCAGCTGTTGGAGTTAACTCCCGCGACGT
ATACTGGGTATGCCGACTACTTGGCCAAGAATGTGGAGCGGCTATCTGGGGAG
