>Addgene plasmid #25587 | Pv-ASL | addgene partial sequence | sequence record 31573 | 25587 with T7
TTTGTTTAACTTTAAGAAGGAGATATACCATGGGCAGCAGCCATCATCATCATCATCACAGCAGCGGCCT
GGTTCCGCGTGGTAGTGAGCACCTGAAGAACATCTCGCCCATCGACGGGCGGTACAAAAAGGCGTGCGGC
GAACTGTCGGCGTTCTTCTCCGAGCACGCGTTGATAAAGCACCGGATCATCGTCGAGGTGCGGTGGCTTC
TCTTCCTCAACGAGGAGGAGCTCTTCTTCGAAAAGGTGACCGACCACTCGGTGGAGGTGCTGAACCAGAT
CGCCACAAACATAACGGACAGCGACATTGCAAGAGTGAAAGCGATAGAGGAGGAAACCAACCACGATGTA
AAGGCAGTAGAATATTTTGTGAAGGAAAAATTGAAAAACTCAAAAAGGGAAGACCTCCTAAAGATAAAAG
AATACGTACACTACCTCTGCACAAGTGAAGATATTAACAATGTAGCTTATGCCACCTGTCTGAAGGCATG
CCTAAACGATGTAGTAATCCCCTGCTTGGAAAAAATAATGCTCAAGCTGAAGGACCTAGCTGTGGAGTAC
TCCCATGTGCCGCTACTCTCAAGGACACATGGCCAACCTGCATCTTCCACCACATTCGGAAAAGAAATGG
CTAATTTCTACGCGAGGATACACCACCATGTGGGGGTCATTAGAAGAGTGAAGGTATGTGCAAAGTTTAA
CGGAGCTGTGGGGAATTTCAATGCGCATAAAGTGGCCAGCAAAGACACCGACTGGGTGAATACCATTGGA
TTATTTTTAAAAAAGCATTTCAACTTAACATACAGCATATATTGCACGCAGATACAAGACCATGATTACA
TATGCGAGCTGTGTGATGGTCTGGCTAGAGCAAACGGTACTCTGATTGACCTCTGCGTAGATATCTGGTT
ATACATTTCTAATAATTTACTAAAGCTC
